Addgene plasmid #220182: pGM227
Purpose: Expresses exogenous wild-type TOMM70A
Depositing lab: Jonathan Weissman. Depositing organization: Whitehead Institute for Biomedical Research. Publication: Triaging of alpha-helical proteins to the mitochondrial outer membrane by distinct chaperone machinery based on substrate topology. Muthukumar G, Stevens TA, Inglis AJ, Esantsi TK, Saunders RA, Schulte F, Voorhees RM, Guna A, Weissman JS. Mol Cell. 2024 Mar 21;84(6):1101-1119.e9. doi: 10.1016/j.molcel.2024.01.028. Epub 2024 Feb 29. PubMed 38428433.
Backbone
  Vector backbone: MH0006
  Vector type: Lentiviral
Growth in bacteria
  Bacterial resistance: Ampicillin, 100 μg/mL
  Growth temperature: 37°C
  Growth strain: NEB Stable
  Copy number: High Copy
Gene/Insert
  Gene/Insert name: TOMM70A
  Species: H. sapiens (human)
  Insert size (bp): 1821
  Entrez Gene: TOMM70 (a.k.a. TOMM70A, Tom70)
  Cloning method: Gibson Cloning
Terms and licenses: Academic/Nonprofit Terms; Industry Terms: Not Available to Industry
How to cite: pGM227 was a gift from Jonathan Weissman (Addgene plasmid # 220182 ; http://n2t.net/addgene:220182 ; RRID:Addgene_220182)
