[The description below was written by a language model from this plasmid's Addgene catalogue record and pLannotate feature annotations shown in this document.]
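Description:
pGM227 is a lentiviral transfer plasmid built on the MH0006 backbone for expressing exogenous wild-type human TOMM70A (TOMM70/Tom70), the receptor subunit of the mitochondrial outer membrane TOM translocase. It is maintained in E. coli through a high-copy ColE1/pUC-type origin and selected with ampicillin via the bla gene. The annotated sequence is about 13 kb. The bacterial portion also carries remnants typical of older HIV-derived vector backbones. These include fragments of TcR, bom, rop and lacI, and an SV40 promoter followed by gpt fragments, SV40 small t/large T pieces and an SV40 poly(A) signal. They appear to be carry-over sequence rather than functional payload.

The viral cassette begins with a truncated HIV-1 5' LTR, followed by the Ψ packaging signal with a partial gag region, the Rev response element for Rev-dependent nuclear export of the genomic RNA, and the cPPT/CTS. It ends in a ΔU3 self-inactivating 3' LTR, so the integrated provirus lacks LTR promoter activity. Expression is driven internally by the human EF-1α core promoter with its intron A. Downstream lie a TagBFP coding sequence and, after a gap of under 80 bp, the 1,821 bp TOMM70 open reading frame, then a WPRE to boost transcript stability and expression. The short unannotated spacer between TagBFP and TOMM70 could be a linker or a self-cleaving peptide, but the record does not state which, so it is unclear whether the blue reporter is fused to or separated from TOMM70. In either case, TagBFP marks transduced cells. The construct suits stable re-expression or rescue of TOMM70 in mammalian cells, consistent with its origin in a study of how alpha-helical proteins are targeted to the mitochondrial outer membrane.
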