Features (pLannotate 1.2.2; 35 found; start..end, strand, type, name):
     21..89      +  CDS            nef (fragment): NEF_HV1Z2 - Experimental evidence at protein level: Swiss-Prot protein existence level 1. Extracellular Nef protein targets CD4(+) T-lymphocytes for apoptosis by interacting with CXCR4 surface receptors. From Human immunodeficiency virus type 1 group M subtype D (isolate Z2/CDC-Z34) (HIV-1).
     91..324     +  LTR            3' LTR (ΔU3): self-inactivating 3' long terminal repeat (LTR) from HIV-1
    349..367     -  promoter       SP6 promoter: promoter for bacteriophage SP6 RNA polymerase
    595..874     +  CDS            TcR (fragment): tetracycline efflux protein; tet; confers resistance to tetracycline
    875..923     -  misc_feature   bom (fragment): basis of mobility region from pBR322
   1025..1060    -  CDS            rop (fragment): Rop protein, which maintains plasmids at low copy number; rop
   1155..1259    +  promoter       AmpR promoter: bla
   1260..2120    +  CDS            AmpR: β-lactamase; bla; confers resistance to ampicillin, carbenicillin, and related antibiotics
   2291..2879    +  rep_origin     ori: high-copy-number ColE1/pMB1/pBR322/pUC origin of replication
   3062..3118    +  CDS            lacI (fragment): lac repressor; lacI; The lac repressor binds to the lac operator to inhibit transcription in E. coli. This inhibition can be relieved by adding lactose or isopropyl-β-D-thiogalactopyranoside (IPTG).
   3125..3454    +  promoter       SV40 promoter: SV40 enhancer and early promoter
   3654..3773    +  CDS            gpt (fragment): XGPT_ECOLI - Also known as gpp, gxu. Experimental evidence at protein level: Swiss-Prot protein existence level 1. Purine salvage pathway enzyme that catalyzes the transfer of the ribosyl-5-phosphate group from 5-phospho-alpha-D-ribose 1- diphosphate (PRPP) to the N9 position of the 6-oxopurines guanine and xanthine to form the corresponding ribonucleotides GMP (guanosine 5'- monophosphate) and XMP (xanthosine 5'-monophosphate), with the release of PPi. To a lesser extent, also acts on hypoxanthine (PubMed:9100006, PubMed:3886014). Does not ribophosphorylate adenine (PubMed:3886014). From Esch
   3773..4108    +  CDS            gpt (fragment): XGPT_ECOLI - Also known as gpp, gxu. Experimental evidence at protein level: Swiss-Prot protein existence level 1. Purine salvage pathway enzyme that catalyzes the transfer of the ribosyl-5-phosphate group from 5-phospho-alpha-D-ribose 1- diphosphate (PRPP) to the N9 position of the 6-oxopurines guanine and xanthine to form the corresponding ribonucleotides GMP (guanosine 5'- monophosphate) and XMP (xanthosine 5'-monophosphate), with the release of PPi. To a lesser extent, also acts on hypoxanthine (PubMed:9100006, PubMed:3886014). Does not ribophosphorylate adenine (PubMed:3886014). From Esch
   4203..4508    +  CDS            frsA (fragment): FRSA_ECOLI - Also known as yafA. Experimental evidence at protein level: Swiss-Prot protein existence level 1. Catalyzes the hydrolysis of esters (PubMed:15808744). Displays esterase activity toward pNP-butyrate (PubMed:15808744). May stimulate mixed-acid fermentation by acting as a fermentation/respiration switch that down-regulates respiration and up- regulates fermentation rates (PubMed:15169777). From Escherichia coli (strain K12).
   4512..4586    +  CDS            small t antigen (fragment): SV40 (simian virus 40) small t antigen
   4588..4653    +  intron         small t intron: SV40 (simian virus 40) small t antigen intron
   4783..4803    +  CDS            SV40 NLS: nuclear localization signal of SV40 (simian virus 40) large T antigen
   5122..5205    +  CDS            large T antigen (fragment): large T antigen from SV40 (simian virus 40)
   5228..5362    +  polyA_signal   SV40 poly(A) signal: SV40 polyadenylation signal
   5529..5858    +  CDS            nef (fragment): NEF_HV1BR - Experimental evidence at protein level: Swiss-Prot protein existence level 1. Extracellular Nef protein targets CD4(+) T-lymphocytes for apoptosis by interacting with CXCR4 surface receptors (PubMed:14990729). From Human immunodeficiency virus type 1 group M subtype B (isolate BRU/LAI) (HIV-1).
   5906..6163    +  LTR            5' LTR (truncated): truncated 5' long terminal repeat (LTR) from HIV-1
   6210..6335    +  misc_feature   HIV-1 Ψ: packaging signal of human immunodeficiency virus type 1
   6319..6657    +  CDS            HIV-1 gag (fragment): gag protein from human immunodeficiency virus 1; gag
   6832..7065    +  misc_feature   RRE: The Rev response element (RRE) of HIV-1 allows for Rev-dependent mRNA export from the nucleus to the cytoplasm.
   7442..7542    +  CDS            Rev (fragment): human immunodeficiency virus 1 (HIV-1) Rev protein; rev; enhances nuclear export of unspliced and incompletely spliced viral mRNAs
   7579..7696    +  misc_feature   cPPT/CTS: central polypurine tract and central termination sequence of HIV-1
   7733..7756    -  misc_feature   MCS (fragment): pBluescript multiple cloning site
   8447..8658    +  promoter       EF-1α core promoter: core promoter for human elongation factor EF-1α
   8659..9597    +  intron         EF-1α intron A: intron upstream of the start codon of human EF-1α
   9669..10367   +  CDS            TagBFP: TagBFP is a basic (constitutively fluorescent) blue fluorescent protein published in 2008, derived from Entacmaea quadricolor. It is reported to be a very rapidly-maturing monomer with very low acid sensitivity.
  10446..12266   +  CDS            TOMM70: TOM70_HUMAN - Also known as KIAA0719, TOM70, TOMM70A. Experimental evidence at protein level: Swiss-Prot protein existence level 1. Acts as receptor of the preprotein translocase complex of the outer mitochondrial membrane (TOM complex). Recognizes and mediates the translocation of mitochondrial preproteins from the cytosol into the mitochondria in a chaperone dependent manner (PubMed:12526792). Mediates TBK1 and IRF3 activation induced by MAVS in response to Sendai virus infection and promotes host antiviral responses during virus infection (PubMed:20628368, PubMed:25609812). Upon Sendai viru
  12309..12331   +  misc_feature   MCS (fragment): pUC18/19 multiple cloning site
  12332..12350   +  misc_feature   MCS (fragment): pBluescript multiple cloning site
  12350..12938   +  misc_feature   WPRE: woodchuck hepatitis virus posttranscriptional regulatory element
  12939..4       +  misc_feature   MCS (fragment) (across the origin): pBluescript multiple cloning site
>Addgene plasmid #220182 | pGM227 | addgene full sequence | sequence record 444491 | Addgene NGS Result
AGGGAATTAATTCGAGCTCGGTACCTTTAAGACCAATGACTTACAAGGCAGCTGTAGATCTTAGCCACTT
TTTAAAAGAAAAGGGGGGACTGGAAGGGCTAATTCACTCCCAACGAAGACAAGATCTGCTTTTTGCTTGT
ACTGGGTCTCTCTGGTTAGACCAGATCTGAGCCTGGGAGCTCTCTGGCTAACTAGGGAACCCACTGCTTA
AGCCTCAATAAAGCTTGCCTTGAGTGCTTCAAGTAGTGTGTGCCCGTCTGTTGTGTGACTCTGGTAACTA
GAGATCCCTCAGACCCTTTTAGTCAGTGTGGAAAATCTCTAGCAGCATCTAGAATTAATTCCGTGTATTC
TATAGTGTCACCTAAATCGTATGTGTATGATACATAAGGTTATGTATTAATTGTAGCCGCGTTCTAACGA
CAATATGTACAAGCCTAATTGTGTAGCATCTGGCTTACTGAAGCAGACCCTATCATCTCTCTCGTAAACT
GCCGTCAGAGTCGGTTTGGTTGGACGAACCTTCTGAGTTTCTGGTAACGCCGTCCCGCACCCGGAAATGG
TCAGCGAACCAATCAGCAGGGTCATCGCTAGCCAGATCCTCTACGCCGGACGCATCGTGGCCGGCATCAC
CGGCGCCACAGGTGCGGTTGCTGGCGCCTATATCGCCGACATCACCGATGGGGAAGATCGGGCTCGCCAC
TTCGGGCTCATGAGCGCTTGTTTCGGCGTGGGTATGGTGGCAGGCCCCGTGGCCGGGGGACTGTTGGGCG
CCATCTCCTTGCATGCACCATTCCTTGCGGCGGCGGTGCTCAACGGCCTCAACCTACTACTGGGCTGCTT
CCTAATGCAGGAGTCGCATAAGGGAGAGCGTCGAATGGTGCACTCTCAGTACAATCTGCTCTGATGCCGC
ATAGTTAAGCCAGCCCCGACACCCGCCAACACCCGCTGACGCGCCCTGACGGGCTTGTCTGCTCCCGGCA
TCCGCTTACAGACAAGCTGTGACCGTCTCCGGGAGCTGCATGTGTCAGAGGTTTTCACCGTCATCACCGA
AACGCGCGAGACGAAAGGGCCTCGTGATACGCCTATTTTTATAGGTTAATGTCATGATAATAATGGTTTC
TTAGACGTCAGGTGGCACTTTTCGGGGAAATGTGCGCGGAACCCCTATTTGTTTATTTTTCTAAATACAT
TCAAATATGTATCCGCTCATGAGACAATAACCCTGATAAATGCTTCAATAATATTGAAAAAGGAAGAGTA
TGAGTATTCAACATTTCCGTGTCGCCCTTATTCCCTTTTTTGCGGCATTTTGCCTTCCTGTTTTTGCTCA
CCCAGAAACGCTGGTGAAAGTAAAAGATGCTGAAGATCAGTTGGGTGCACGAGTGGGTTACATCGAACTG
GATCTCAACAGCGGTAAGATCCTTGAGAGTTTTCGCCCCGAAGAACGTTTTCCAATGATGAGCACTTTTA
AAGTTCTGCTATGTGGCGCGGTATTATCCCGTATTGACGCCGGGCAAGAGCAACTCGGTCGCCGCATACA
CTATTCTCAGAATGACTTGGTTGAGTACTCACCAGTCACAGAAAAGCATCTTACGGATGGCATGACAGTA
AGAGAATTATGCAGTGCTGCCATAACCATGAGTGATAACACTGCGGCCAACTTACTTCTGACAACGATCG
GAGGACCGAAGGAGCTAACCGCTTTTTTGCACAACATGGGGGATCATGTAACTCGCCTTGATCGTTGGGA
ACCGGAGCTGAATGAAGCCATACCAAACGACGAGCGTGACACCACGATGCCTGTAGCAATGGCAACAACG
TTGCGCAAACTATTAACTGGCGAACTACTTACTCTAGCTTCCCGGCAACAATTAATAGACTGGATGGAGG
CGGATAAAGTTGCAGGACCACTTCTGCGCTCGGCCCTTCCGGCTGGCTGGTTTATTGCTGATAAATCTGG
AGCCGGTGAGCGTGGGTCTCGCGGTATCATTGCAGCACTGGGGCCAGATGGTAAGCCCTCCCGTATCGTA
GTTATCTACACGACGGGGAGTCAGGCAACTATGGATGAACGAAATAGACAGATCGCTGAGATAGGTGCCT
CACTGATTAAGCATTGGTAACTGTCAGACCAAGTTTACTCATATATACTTTAGATTGATTTAAAACTTCA
TTTTTAATTTAAAAGGATCTAGGTGAAGATCCTTTTTGATAATCTCATGACCAAAATCCCTTAACGTGAG
TTTTCGTTCCACTGAGCGTCAGACCCCGTAGAAAAGATCAAAGGATCTTCTTGAGATCCTTTTTTTCTGC
GCGTAATCTGCTGCTTGCAAACAAAAAAACCACCGCTACCAGCGGTGGTTTGTTTGCCGGATCAAGAGCT
ACCAACTCTTTTTCCGAAGGTAACTGGCTTCAGCAGAGCGCAGATACCAAATACTGTTCTTCTAGTGTAG
CCGTAGTTAGGCCACCACTTCAAGAACTCTGTAGCACCGCCTACATACCTCGCTCTGCTAATCCTGTTAC
CAGTGGCTGCTGCCAGTGGCGATAAGTCGTGTCTTACCGGGTTGGACTCAAGACGATAGTTACCGGATAA
GGCGCAGCGGTCGGGCTGAACGGGGGGTTCGTGCACACAGCCCAGCTTGGAGCGAACGACCTACACCGAA
CTGAGATACCTACAGCGTGAGCTATGAGAAAGCGCCACGCTTCCCGAAGGGAGAAAGGCGGACAGGTATC
CGGTAAGCGGCAGGGTCGGAACAGGAGAGCGCACGAGGGAGCTTCCAGGGGGAAACGCCTGGTATCTTTA
TAGTCCTGTCGGGTTTCGCCACCTCTGACTTGAGCGTCGATTTTTGTGATGCTCGTCAGGGGGGCGGAGC
CTATGGAAAAACGCCAGCAACGCGGCCTTTTTACGGTTCCTGGCCTTTTGCTGGCCTTTTGCTCACATGT
TCTTTCCTGCGTTATCCCCTGATTCTGTGGATAACCGTATTACCGCCTTTGAGTGAGCTGATACCGCTCG
CCGCAGCCGAACGACCGAGCGCAGCGAGTCAGTGAGCGAGGAAGCGGAAGAGCGCCCAATACGCAAACCG
CCTCTCCCCGCGCGTTGGCCGATTCATTAATGCAGCTGTGGAATGTGTGTCAGTTAGGGTGTGGAAAGTC
CCCAGGCTCCCCAGCAGGCAGAAGTATGCAAAGCATGCATCTCAATTAGTCAGCAACCAGGTGTGGAAAG
TCCCCAGGCTCCCCAGCAGGCAGAAGTATGCAAAGCATGCATCTCAATTAGTCAGCAACCATAGTCCCGC
CCCTAACTCCGCCCATCCCGCCCCTAACTCCGCCCAGTTCCGCCCATTCTCCGCCCCATGGCTGACTAAT
TTTTTTTATTTATGCAGAGGCCGAGGCCGCCTCGGCCTCTGAGCTATTCCAGAAGTAGTGAGGAGGCTTT
TTTGGAGGCCTAGGCTTTTGCAAAAAGCTTGGACACAAGACAGGCTTGCGAGATATGTTTGAGAATACCA
CTTTATCCCGCGTCAGGGAGAGGCAGTGCGTAAAAAGACGCGGACTCATGTGAAATACTGGTTTTTAGTG
CGCCAGATCTCTATAATCTCGCGCAACCTATTTTCCCCTCGAACACTTTTTAAGCCGTAGATAAACAGGC
TGGGACACTTCACATGAGCGAAAAATACATCGTCACCTGGGACATGTTGCAGATCCATGCACGTAAACTC
GCAAGCCGACTGATGCCTTCTGAACAATGGAAAGGCATTATTGCCGTAAGCCGTGGCGGTCTGTACCGGG
TGCGTTACTGGCGCGTGAACTGGGTATTCGTCATGTCGATACCGTTTGTATTTCCAGCTACGATCACGAC
AACCAGCGCGAGCTTAAAGTGCTGAAACGCGCAGAAGGCGATGGCGAAGGCTTCATCGTTATTGATGACC
TGGTGGATACCGGTGGTACTGCGGTTGCGATTCGTGAAATGTATCCAAAAGCGCACTTTGTCACCATCTT
CGCAAAACCGGCTGGTCGTCCGCTGGTTGATGACTATGTTGTTGATATCCCGCAAGATACCTGGATTGAA
CAGCCGTGGGATATGGGCGTCGTATTCGTCCCGCCAATCTCCGGTCGCTAATCTTTTCAACGCCTGGCAC
TGCCGGGCGTTGTTCTTTTTAACTTCAGGCGGGTTACAATAGTTTCCAGTAAGTATTCTGGAGGCTGCAT
CCATGACACAGGCAAACCTGAGCGAAACCCTGTTCAAACCCCGCTTTAAACATCCTGAAACCTCGACGCT
AGTCCGCCGCTTTAATCACGGCGCACAACCGCCTGTGCAGTCGGCCCTTGATGGTAAAACCATCCCTCAC
TGGTATCGCATGATTAACCGTCTGATGTGGATCTGGCGCGGCATTGACCCACGCGAAATCCTCGACGTCC
AGGCACGTATTGTGATGAGCGATGCCGAACGTACCGACGATGATTTATACGATACGGTGATTGGCTACCG
TGGCGGCAACTGGATTTATGAGTGGGCCCCGGATCTTTGTGAAGGAACCTTACTTCTGTGGTGTGACATA
ATTGGACAAACTACCTACAGAGATTTAAAGCTCTAAGGTAAATATAAAATTTTTAAGTGTATAATGTGTT
AAACTACTGATTCTAATTGTTTGTGTATTTTAGATTCCAACCTATGGAACTGATGAATGGGAGCAGTGGT
GGAATGCCTTTAATGAGGAAAACCTGTTTTGCTCAGAAGAAATGCCATCTAGTGATGATGAGGCTACTGC
TGACTCTCAACATTCTACTCCTCCAAAAAAGAAGAGAAAGGTAGAAGACCCCAAGGACTTTCCTTCAGAA
TTGCTAAGTTTTTTGAGTCATGCTGTGTTTAGTAATAGAACTCTTGCTTGCTTTGCTATTTACACCACAA
AGGAAAAAGCTGCACTGCTATACAAGAAAATTATGGAAAAATATTCTGTAACCTTTATAAGTAGGCATAA
CAGTTATAATCATAACATACTGTTTTTTCTTACTCCACACAGGCATAGAGTGTCTGCTATTAATAACTAT
GCTCAAAAATTGTGTACCTTTAGCTTTTTAATTTGTAAAGGGGTTAATAAGGAATATTTGATGTATAGTG
CCTTGACTAGAGATCATAATCAGCCATACCACATTTGTAGAGGTTTTACTTGCTTTAAAAAACCTCCCAC
ACCTCCCCCTGAACCTGAAACATAAAATGAATGCAATTGTTGTTGTTAACTTGTTTATTGCAGCTTATAA
TGGTTACAAATAAAGCAATAGCATCACAAATTTCACAAATAAAGCATTTTTTTCACTGCATTCTAGTTGT
GGTTTGTCCAAACTCATCAATGTATCTTATCATGTCTGGATCAACTGGATAACTCAAGCTAACCAAAATC
ATCCCAAACTTCCCACCCCATACCCTATTACCACTGCCAATTACCTGTGGTTTCATTTACTCTAAACCTG
TGATTCCTCTGAATTATTTTCATTTTAAAGAAATTGTATTTGTTAAATATGTACTACAAACTTAGTAGTT
GGAAGGGCTAATTCACTCCCAAAGAAGACAAGATATCCTTGATCTGTGGATCTACCACACACAAGGCTAC
TTCCCTGATTAGCAGAACTACACACCAGGGCCAGGGGTCAGATATCCACTGACCTTTGGATGGTGCTACA
AGCTAGTACCAGTTGAGCCAGATAAGGTAGAAGAGGCCAATAAAGGAGAGAACACCAGCTTGTTACACCC
TGTGAGCCTGCATGGGATGGATGACCCGGAGAGAGAAGTGTTAGAGTGGAGGTTTGACAGCCGCCTAGCA
TTTCATCACGTGGCCCGAGAGCTGCATCCGGAGTACTTCAAGAACTGCTGATATCGAGCTTGCTACAAGG
GACTTTCCGCTGGGGACTTTCCAGGGAGGCGTGGCCTGGGCGGGACTGGGGAGTGGCGAGCCCTCAGATC
CTGCATATAAGCAGCTGCTTTTTGCCTGTACTGGGTCTCTCTGGTTAGACCAGATCTGAGCCTGGGAGCT
CTCTGGCTAACTAGGGAACCCACTGCTTAAGCCTCAATAAAGCTTGCCTTGAGTGCTTCAAGTAGTGTGT
GCCCGTCTGTTGTGTGACTCTGGTAACTAGAGATCCCTCAGACCCTTTTAGTCAGTGTGGAAAATCTCTA
GCAGTGGCGCCCGAACAGGGACTTGAAAGCGAAAGGGAAACCAGAGGAGCTCTCTCGACGCAGGACTCGG
CTTGCTGAAGCGCGCACGGCAAGAGGCGAGGGGCGGCGACTGGTGAGTACGCCAAAAATTTTGACTAGCG
GAGGCTAGAAGGAGAGAGATGGGTGCGAGAGCGTCAGTATTAAGCGGGGGAGAATTAGATCGCGATGGGA
AAAAATTCGGTTAAGGCCAGGGGGAAAGAAAAAATATAAATTAAAACATATAGTATGGGCAAGCAGGGAG
CTAGAACGATTCGCAGTTAATCCTGGCCTGTTAGAAACATCAGAAGGCTGTAGACAAATACTGGGACAGC
TACAACCATCCCTTCAGACAGGATCAGAAGAACTTAGATCATTATATAATACAGTAGCAACCCTCTATTG
TGTGCATCAAAGGATAGAGATAAAAGACACCAAGGAAGCTTTAGACAAGATAGAGGAAGAGCAAAACAAA
AGTAAGACCACCGCACAGCAAGCGGCCGGCCGCTGATCTTCAGACCTGGAGGAGGAGATATGAGGGACAA
TTGGAGAAGTGAATTATATAAATATAAAGTAGTAAAAATTGAACCATTAGGAGTAGCACCCACCAAGGCA
AAGAGAAGAGTGGTGCAGAGAGAAAAAAGAGCAGTGGGAATAGGAGCTTTGTTCCTTGGGTTCTTGGGAG
CAGCAGGAAGCACTATGGGCGCAGCGTCAATGACGCTGACGGTACAGGCCAGACAATTATTGTCTGGTAT
AGTGCAGCAGCAGAACAATTTGCTGAGGGCTATTGAGGCGCAACAGCATCTGTTGCAACTCACAGTCTGG
GGCATCAAGCAGCTCCAGGCAAGAATCCTGGCTGTGGAAAGATACCTAAAGGATCAACAGCTCCTGGGGA
TTTGGGGTTGCTCTGGAAAACTCATTTGCACCACTGCTGTGCCTTGGAATGCTAGTTGGAGTAATAAATC
TCTGGAACAGATTTGGAATCACACGACCTGGATGGAGTGGGACAGAGAAATTAACAATTACACAAGCTTA
ATACACTCCTTAATTGAAGAATCGCAAAACCAGCAAGAAAAGAATGAACAAGAATTATTGGAATTAGATA
AATGGGCAAGTTTGTGGAATTGGTTTAACATAACAAATTGGCTGTGGTATATAAAATTATTCATAATGAT
AGTAGGAGGCTTGGTAGGTTTAAGAATAGTTTTTGCTGTACTTTCTATAGTGAATAGAGTTAGGCAGGGA
TATTCACCATTATCGTTTCAGACCCACCTCCCAACCCCGAGGGGACCCGACAGGCCCGAAGGAATAGAAG
AAGAAGGTGGAGAGAGAGACAGAGACAGATCCATTCGATTAGTGAACGGATCTCGACGGTATCGCCAAAT
GGCAGTATTCATCCACAATTTTAAAAGAAAAGGGGGGATTGGGGGGTACAGTGCAGGGGAAAGAATAGTA
GACATAATAGCAACAGACATACAAACTAAAGAATTACAAAAACAAATTACAAAAATTCAAAATTTTCGGG
TTTATTACAGGGACAGCAGAGATCCAGTTTGGATCGATAAGCTTGATATCGAATTCGGGAGGTGGTCCCT
GCAGTTACGCCAATGATAACCCCCGCCAGAAAAATCTTAGTAGCCTTCCCTTTTTGTTTTCCGTGCCCCA
ACTCGGCGGATTGACTCGGCCCCTTCCGGAAACACCCGAATCAACTTCTAGTCAAATTATTGTTCACGCC
GCAATGACCCACCCCTGGCCCGCGTCTGTGGAACTGACCCCTGGTGTACAGGAGAGTTCGCTGCTGAAAG
TGGTCCCAAAGGGGTACTAGTTTTTAAGCTCCCAACTCCCCCTCCCCCAGCGTCTGGAGGATTCCACACC
CTCGCACCGCAGGGGCGAGGAAGTGGGCGGAGTCCGGTTTTGGCGCCAGCCGCTGAGGCTGCCAAGCAGA
AAAGCCACCGCTGAGGAGACTCCGGTCACTGTCCTCGCCCCGCCTCCCCCTTCCCTCCCCTTGGGGACCA
CCGGGCGCCACGCCGCGAACGGTAAGTGCCGCGGTCGTCGGCGCCTCCGCCCTCCCCCTAGGGCCCCAAT
TCCCAGCGGGCGCGGCGCGCGGCCCCTCCCCCCGCCGGGCGCGCGCCCGCTGCCCCGCCCTTCGTGGCCG
CCCGGCGTGGGCGGTGCCACCCCTCCCCCCGGCGGCCCCGCGCGCAGCTCCCGGCTCCCTCCCCCTTCGG
ATGTGGCTTGAGCTGTAGGCGCGGAGGGGCTCCGGTGCCCGTCAGTGGGCAGAGCGCACATCGCCCACAG
TCCCCGAGAAGTTGGGGGGAGGGGTCGGCAATTGAACCGGTGCCTAGAGAAGGTGGCGCGGGGTAAACTG
GGAAAGTGATGTCGTGTACTGGCTCCGCCTTTTTCCCGAGGGTGGGGGAGAACCGTATATAAGTGCAGTA
GTCGCCGTGAACGTTCTTTTTCGCAACGGGTTTGCCGCCAGAACACAGGTAAGTGCCGTGTGTGGTTCCC
GCGGGCCTGGCCTCTTTACGGGTTATGGCCCTTGCGTGCCTTGAATTACTTCCACCTGGCTGCAGTACGT
GATTCTTGATCCCGAGCTTCGGGTTGGAAGTGGGTGGGAGAGTTCGAGGCCTTGCGCTTAAGGAGCCCCT
TCGCCTCGTGCTTGAGTTGAGGCCTGGCCTGGGCGCTGGGGCCGCCGCGTGCGAATCTGGTGGCACCTTC
GCGCCTGTCTCGCTGCTTTCGATAAGTCTCTAGCCATTTAAAATTTTTGATGACCTGCTGCGACGCTTTT
TTTCTGGCAAGATAGTCTTGTAAATGCGGGCCAAGATCTGCACACTGGTATTTCGGTTTTTGGGGCCGCG
GGCGGCGACGGGGCCCGTGCGTCCCAGCGCACATGTTCGGCGAGGCGGGGCCTGCGAGCGCGGCCACCGA
GAATCGGACGGGGGTAGTCTCAAGCTGGCCGGCCTGCTCTGGTGCCTGGCCTCGCGCCGCCGTGTATCGC
CCCGCCCTGGGCGGCAAGGCTGGCCCGGTCGGCACCAGTTGCGTGAGCGGAAAGATGGCCGCTTCCCGGC
CCTGCTGCAGGGAGCTCAAAATGGAGGACGCGGCGCTCGGGAGAGCGGGCGGGTGAGTCACCCACACAAA
GGAAAAGGGCCTTTCCGTCCTCAGCCGTCGCTTCATGTGACTCCACGGAGTACCGGGCGCCGTCCAGGCA
CCTCGATTAGTTCTCGAGCTTTTGGAGTACGTCGTCTTTAGGTTGGGGGGAGGGGTTTTATGCGATGGAG
TTTCCCCACACTGAGTGGGTGGAGACTGAAGTTAGGCCAGCTTGGCACTTGATGTAATTCTCCTTGGAAT
TTGCCCTTTTTGAGTTTGGATCTTGGTTCATTCTCAAGCCTCAGACAGTGGTTCAAAGTTTTTTTCTTCC
ATTTCAGGTGTCGTGGAATTCTCACGCGTCTGCAGGATATCAAGCTTGCGGTACCGCGGGCCCGAAGCTT
ACGCCACCATGAGCGAGCTGATTAAGGAGAACATGCACATGAAGCTGTACATGGAGGGCACCGTGGACAA
CCATCACTTCAAGTGCACATCCGAGGGCGAAGGCAAGCCCTACGAGGGCACCCAGACCATGAGAATCAAG
GTGGTCGAGGGCGGCCCTCTCCCCTTCGCCTTCGACATCCTGGCTACTAGCTTCCTCTACGGCAGCAAGA
CCTTCATCAACCACACCCAGGGCATCCCCGACTTCTTCAAGCAGTCCTTCCCTGAGGGCTTCACATGGGA
GAGAGTCACCACATACGAAGACGGGGGCGTGCTGACCGCTACCCAGGACACCAGCCTCCAGGACGGCTGC
CTCATCTACAACGTCAAGATCAGAGGGGTGAACTTCACATCCAACGGCCCTGTGATGCAGAAGAAAACAC
TCGGCTGGGAGGCCTTCACCGAGACGCTGTACCCCGCTGACGGCGGCCTGGAAGGCAGAAACGACATGGC
CCTGAAGCTCGTGGGCGGGAGCCATCTGATCGCAAACATCAAGACCACATATAGATCCAAGAAACCCGCT
AAGAACCTCAAGATGCCTGGCGTCTACTATGTGGACTACAGACTGGAAAGAATCAAGGAGGCCAACAACG
AGACCTACGTCGAGCAGCACGAGGTGGCAGTGGCCAGATACTGCGACCTCCCTAGCAAACTGGGGCACAA
GCTTAATGGAAGCGGAGCTACTAACTTCAGCCTGCTGAAGCAGGCTGGAGACGTGGAGGAGAACCCTGGA
CCTGGATCCGGATCCGCCGCCTCTAAACCTGTGGAGGCAGCGGTGGTCGCAGCCGCTGTACCGAGCTCCG
GGAGTGGTGTTGGTGGTGGTGGTACTGCGGGTCCGGGTACGGGTGGTCTGCCGCGATGGCAGCTGGCTCT
GGCGGTCGGGGCACCCCTGCTGCTGGGCGCGGGTGCCATATACCTGTGGAGTCGGCAGCAACGTCGTCGT
GAAGCAAGAGGCCGGGGCGACGCCAGCGGCCTGAAGCGCAACAGCGAACGGAAGACCCCGGAGGGCAGGG
CCAGTCCGGCCCCGGGCAGCGGACACCCTGAAGGTCCCGGTGCTCACTTGGACATGAACTCTCTTGATAG
AGCCCAAGCAGCCAAGAATAAAGGCAATAAATATTTTAAAGCAGGAAAATATGAACAAGCTATTCAGTGC
TATACTGAGGCTATTAGCTTGTGCCCTACAGAGAAGAATGTTGACCTTTCTACATTTTATCAAAACAGAG
CTGCTGCCTTTGAACAGTTGCAAAAATGGAAAGAAGTGGCACAAGACTGTACAAAAGCTGTTGAACTTAA
TCCCAAATATGTGAAAGCTCTCTTTAGACGTGCAAAAGCCCATGAGAAGCTAGACAATAAGAAGGAATGT
TTAGAAGATGTCACTGCTGTGTGTATATTAGAAGGGTTCCAAAATCAACAAAGCATGCTGTTAGCCGATA
AAGTTCTTAAACTCCTTGGAAAAGAGAAAGCCAAAGAAAAATATAAGAATCGTGAACCTCTGATGCCATC
TCCACAGTTTATCAAATCTTACTTCAGTTCTTTCACGGATGATATCATTTCCCAGCCCATGCTTAAAGGA
GAGAAATCTGATGAAGATAAAGACAAGGAAGGGGAGGCTTTAGAAGTGAAAGAAAATTCTGGATACTTAA
AGGCCAAACAGTATATGGAAGAAGAAAACTACGATAAAATCATAAGTGAATGCTCAAAAGAAATAGATGC
TGAAGGCAAATACATGGCAGAAGCATTGCTACTACGAGCTACCTTCTACCTGCTTATTGGCAATGCCAAT
GCAGCCAAACCAGATTTAGATAAAGTCATCAGTTTGAAAGAAGCTAATGTGAAGCTTCGAGCAAATGCTC
TCATCAAAAGAGGCAGCATGTACATGCAACAGCAGCAGCCTTTGCTGTCCACTCAAGATTTTAACATGGC
TGCTGACATCGATCCTCAGAATGCAGATGTTTATCACCACCGAGGACAGCTGAAAATACTCCTTGATCAA
GTTGAAGAAGCAGTGGCAGATTTTGATGAATGTATTAGGTTAAGACCTGAGTCTGCTCTGGCACAAGCAC
AGAAATGTTTTGCATTGTACCGCCAGGCATATACGGGAAACAACTCTTCACAAATCCAAGCAGCTATGAA
AGGTTTTGAAGAGGTCATAAAGAAATTTCCAAGGTGTGCCGAAGGCTATGCACTATACGCCCAGGCATTA
ACAGATCAACAACAGTTTGGTAAAGCTGATGAAATGTATGATAAATGTATTGATTTGGAACCAGATAATG
CTACAACATATGTTCATAAAGGTTTACTTCAACTTCAGTGGAAGCAAGATCTGGATAGAGGTTTGGAACT
TATCAGCAAGGCTATTGAAATTGACAATAAATGTGATTTTGCCTATGAAACCATGGGAACTATTGAAGTA
CAAAGAGGAAACATGGAGAAAGCCATTGACATGTTCAACAAAGCTATTAACCTGGCCAAATCGGAAATGG
AGATGGCCCATCTGTATTCACTTTGCGATGCCGCCCATGCCCAGACAGAAGTTGCAAAGAAATACGGATT
AAAACCACCAACATTATAACTCGAGTCTAGAGGGCCCGTTTAAACCCGCTGATCAGCCTCGACCTGCAGG
CATGCAAGCTTGATATCAAGCTTATCGATAATCAACCTCTGGATTACAAAATTTGTGAAAGATTGACTGG
TATTCTTAACTATGTTGCTCCTTTTACGCTATGTGGATACGCTGCTTTAATGCCTTTGTATCATGCTATT
GCTTCCCGTATGGCTTTCATTTTCTCCTCCTTGTATAAATCCTGGTTGCTGTCTCTTTATGAGGAGTTGT
GGCCCGTTGTCAGGCAACGTGGCGTGGTGTGCACTGTGTTTGCTGACGCAACCCCCACTGGTTGGGGCAT
TGCCACCACCTGTCAGCTCCTTTCCGGGACTTTCGCTTTCCCCCTCCCTATTGCCACGGCGGAACTCATC
GCCGCCTGCCTTGCCCGCTGCTGGACAGGGGCTCGGCTGTTGGGCACTGACAATTCCGTGGTGTTGTCGG
GGAAATCATCGTCCTTTCCTTGGCTGCTCGCCTGTGTTGCCACCTGGATTCTGCGCGGGACGTCCTTCTG
CTACGTCCCTTCGGCCCTCAATCCAGCGGACCTTCCTTCCCGCGGCCTGCTGCCGGCTCTGCGGCCTCTT
CCGCGTCTTCGCCTTCGCCCTCAGACGAGTCGGATCTCCCTTTGGGCCGCCTCCCCGCATCGATACCGTC
GACCTCG
